Addgene plasmid #27807: C-Kras
Depositing lab: Steven Vogel. Publication: Energy migration alters the fluorescence lifetime of Cerulean: implications for fluorescence lifetime imaging Forster resonance energy transfer measurements. Koushik SV, Vogel SS. J Biomed Opt. 2008 May-Jun;13(3):031204. doi: 10.1117/1.2940367. PubMed 18601528.
Backbone
  Vector backbone: pEGFP C1
  Backbone size w/o insert (bp): 3984
  Vector type: Mammalian Expression
  Selectable markers: Neomycin (select with G418)
Growth in bacteria
  Bacterial resistance: Kanamycin, 50 μg/mL
  Growth temperature: 37°C
  Growth strain: DH5alpha
  Copy number: High Copy
Gene/Insert
  Gene/Insert name: Cerulean Kras
  Insert size (bp): 720
  Cloning method: Restriction Enzyme; 5′ cloning site Nhe 1 (not destroyed); 3′ cloning site Bam HI (not destroyed)
  Sequencing primers: 5′ CCAAAATCAACGGGACTTTCC; 3′ CAGGTTCAGGGGGAGGTGTGG
Terms and licenses: Academic/Nonprofit Terms; Industry Terms: Not Available to Industry
Depositor comments: K-Ras membrane targeting sequence is nucleotides 490-564 from AF493917
How to cite: C-Kras was a gift from Steven Vogel (Addgene plasmid # 27807 ; http://n2t.net/addgene:27807 ; RRID:Addgene_27807)
