[The description below was written by a language model from this plasmid's Addgene catalogue record.]
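Description:
C-Kras is a mammalian expression plasmid built on the pEGFP-C1 backbone. The fluorescent protein coding region has been replaced by an insert called Cerulean Kras, cloned by restriction enzymes between NheI and BamHI sites that both remain intact. The insert is listed at about 720 bp and the backbone without insert at 3984 bp. Cerulean is a cyan fluorescent protein variant. According to the depositor's comments, it is joined to the K-Ras membrane targeting sequence, a short segment of 75 nucleotides taken from a K-Ras cDNA record. This type of sequence normally comes from the C-terminal end of K-Ras and directs lipid modification and association with the plasma membrane, so the expected product is a membrane-anchored Cerulean. The record does not spell out the order of the fusion, and it does not name the promoter. The pEGFP-C1 family normally drives expression from the CMV immediate-early promoter with an SV40 polyadenylation signal.

The plasmid is propagated in E. coli as a high-copy plasmid under kanamycin selection. The same resistance cassette allows G418 (neomycin) selection of stably transfected mammalian cells, as is usual for this backbone. No feature table is provided, so origins and other backbone elements can only be inferred from the parent vector.

The associated publication concerns how energy migration between Cerulean molecules alters fluorescence lifetime and what this means for FLIM-FRET measurements. This suggests the construct is used to concentrate Cerulean at the membrane of living cells, where fluorophore proximity and lifetime effects can be examined, or as a membrane-localised cyan donor or marker in imaging experiments.
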