>Addgene plasmid #27807 | C-Kras | addgene partial sequence | sequence record 34988 | 27807 with SV40pA-R (5' GAAATTTGTGATGCTATTGC 3')
AACAGTTAACAACAACAATTGCATTCATTTTATGTTTCAGGTTCAGGGGGAGGTGTGGGAGGTTTTTTAA
AGCAAGTAAAACCTCTACAAATGTGGTATGGCTGATTATGATCTAGAGTCGCGGCCGCTCACATAATTAC
ACACTTTGTCTTTGACTTCTTTTTCTTCTTTTTACCATCTTTGCTCATCTTTTCTTTATGTTTTCGCTTG
TACAGCTCGTCCATGCCGAGAGTGATCCCGGCGGCGGTCACGAACTCCAGCAGGACCATGTGATCGCGCT
TCTCGTTGGGGTCTTTGCTCAGCTTGGACTGGGTGCTCAGGTAGTGGTTGTCGGGCAGCAGCACGGGGCC
GTCGCCGATGGGGGTGTTCTGCTGGTAGTGGTCGGCGAGCTGCACGCTGCCGTCCTCGATGTTGTGGCGG
ATCTTGAAGTTGGCCTTGATGCCGTTCTTCTGCTTGTCGGCGGTGATATAGACGTTGTCGCTGATGGCGT
TGTACTCCAGCTTGTGCCCCAGGATGTTGCCGTCCTCCTTGAAGTCGATGCCCTTCAGCTCGATGCGGTT
CACCAGGGTGTCGCCCTCGAACTTCACCTCGGCGCGGGTCTTGTAGTTGCCGTCGTCCTTGAAGAAGATG
GTGCGCTCCTGGACGTAGCCTTCGGGCATGGCGGACTTGAAGAAGTCGTGCTGCTTCATGTGGTCGGGGT
AGCGGGCGAAGCACTGCACGCCCCAGGTCAGGGTGGTCACGAGGGTGGGCCAGGGCACGGGCAGCTTGCC
GGTGGTGCAGATGAACTTCAGGGTCAGCTTGCCGTAAGTGGCATCGCCCTCGCCCTCGCCGGACACGCTG
AA
